>Addgene plasmid #116504 | pHAGE-PIK3CA-I910V | addgene full sequence | sequence record 242630 | Addgene NGS Result
TGGAAGGGCTAATTCACTCCCAAAGAAGACAAGATATCCTTGATCTGTGGATCTACCACACACAAGGCTA
CTTCCCTGATTAGCAGAACTACACACCAGGGCCAGGGGTCAGATATCCACTGACCTTTGGATGGTGCTAC
AAGCTAGTACCAGTTGAGCCAGATAAGGTAGAAGAGGCCAATAAAGGAGAGAACACCAGCTTGTTACACC
CTGTGAGCCTGCATGGGATGGATGACCCGGAGAGAGAAGTGTTAGAGTGGAGGTTTGACAGCCGCCTAGC
ATTTCATCACGTGGCCCGAGAGCTGCATCCGGAGTACTTCAAGAACTGCTGATATCGAGCTTGCTACAAG
GGACTTTCCGCTGGGGACTTTCCAGGGAGGCGTGGCCTGGGCGGGACTGGGGAGTGGCGAGCCCTCAGAT
CCTGCATATAAGCAGCTGCTTTTTGCCTGTACTGGGTCTCTCTGGTTAGACCAGATCTGAGCCTGGGAGC
TCTCTGGCTAACTAGGGAACCCACTGCTTAAGCCTCAATAAAGCTTGCCTTGAGTGCTTCAAGTAGTGTG
TGCCCGTCTGTTGTGTGACTCTGGTAACTAGAGATCCCTCAGACCCTTTTAGTCAGTGTGGAAAATCTCT
AGCAGTGGCGCCCGAACAGGGACTTGAAAGCGAAAGGGAAACCAGAGGAGCTCTCTCGACGCAGGACTCG
GCTTGCTGAAGCGCGCACGGCAAGAGGCGAGGGGCGGCGACTGGTGAGTACGCCAAAAATTTTGACTAGC
GGAGGCTAGAAGGAGAGAGATGGGTGCGAGAGCGTCAGTATTAAGCGGGGGAGAATTAGATCGCGATGGG
AAAAAATTCGGTTAAGGCCAGGGGGAAAGAAAAAATATAAATTAAAACATATAGTATGGGCAAGCAGGGA
GCTAGAACGATTCGCAGTTAATCCTGGCCTGTTAGAAACATCAGAAGGCTGTAGACAAATACTGGGACAG
CTACAACCATCCCTTCAGACAGGATCAGAAGAACTTAGATCATTATATAATACAGTAGCAACCCTCTATT
GTGTGCATCAAAGGATAGAGATAAAAGACACCAAGGAAGCTTTAGACAAGATAGAGGAAGAGCAAAACAA
AAGTAAGACCACCGCACAGCAAGCGGCCGGCCGCTGATCTTCAGACCTGGAGGAGGAGATATGAGGGACA
ATTGGAGAAGTGAATTATATAAATATAAAGTAGTAAAAATTGAACCATTAGGAGTAGCACCCACCAAGGC
AAAGAGAAGAGTGGTGCAGAGAGAAAAAAGAGCAGTGGGAATAGGAGCTTTGTTCCTTGGGTTCTTGGGA
GCAGCAGGAAGCACTATGGGCGCAGCGTCAATGACGCTGACGGTACAGGCCAGACAATTATTGTCTGGTA
TAGTGCAGCAGCAGAACAATTTGCTGAGGGCTATTGAGGCGCAACAGCATCTGTTGCAACTCACAGTCTG
GGGCATCAAGCAGCTCCAGGCAAGAATCCTGGCTGTGGAAAGATACCTAAAGGATCAACAGCTCCTGGGG
ATTTGGGGTTGCTCTGGAAAACTCATTTGCACCACTGCTGTGCCTTGGAATGCTAGTTGGAGTAATAAAT
CTCTGGAACAGATTTGGAATCACACGACCTGGATGGAGTGGGACAGAGAAATTAACAATTACACAAGCTT
AATACACTCCTTAATTGAAGAATCGCAAAACCAGCAAGAAAAGAATGAACAAGAATTATTGGAATTAGAT
AAATGGGCAAGTTTGTGGAATTGGTTTAACATAACAAATTGGCTGTGGTATATAAAATTATTCATAATGA
TAGTAGGAGGCTTGGTAGGTTTAAGAATAGTTTTTGCTGTACTTTCTATAGTGAATAGAGTTAGGCAGGG
ATATTCACCATTATCGTTTCAGACCCACCTCCCAACCCCGAGGGGACCCGACAGGCCCGAAGGAATAGAA
GAAGAAGGTGGAGAGAGAGACAGAGACAGATCCATTCGATTAGTGAACGGATCTCGACGGTATCGCCGAA
TTCACAAATGGCAGTATTCATCCACAATTTTAAAAGAAAAGGGGGGATTGGGGGGTACAGTGCAGGGGAA
AGAATAGTAGACATAATAGCAACAGACATACAAACTAAAGAATTACAAAAACAAATTACAAAAATTCAAA
ATTTTCGGGTTTATTACAGGGACAGCAGAGATCCAGTTTGGACTAGTCGTGAGGCTCCGGTGCCCGTCAG
TGGGCAGAGCGCACATCGCCCACAGTCCCCGAGAAGTTGGGGGGAGGGGTCGGCAATTGAACCGGTGCCT
AGAGAAGGTGGCGCGGGGTAAACTGGGAAAGTGATGTCGTGTACTGGCTCCGCCTTTTTCCCGAGGGTGG
GGGAGAACCGTATATAAGTGCAGTAGTCGCCGTGAACGTTCTTTTTCGCAACGGGTTTGCCGCCAGAACA
CAGGTAAGTGCCGTGTGTGGTTCCCGCGGGCCTGGCCTCTTTACGGGTTATGGCCCTTGCGTGCCTTGAA
TTACTTCCACCTGGCTGCAGTACGTGATTCTTGATCCCGAGCTTCGGGTTGGAAGTGGGTGGGAGAGTTC
GAGGCCTTGCGCTTAAGGAGCCCCTTCGCCTCGTGCTTGAGTTGAGGCCTGGCCTGGGCGCTGGGGCCGC
CGCGTGCGAATCTGGTGGCACCTTCGCGCCTGTCTCGCTGCTTTCGATAAGTCTCTAGCCATTTAAAATT
TTTGATGACCTGCTGCGACGCTTTTTTTCTGGCAAGATAGTCTTGTAAATGCGGGCCAAGATCTGCACAC
TGGTATTTCGGTTTTTGGGGCCGCGGGCGGCGACGGGGCCCGTGCGTCCCAGCGCACATGTTCGGCGAGG
CGGGGCCTGCGAGCGCGGCCACCGAGAATCGGACGGGGGTAGTCTCAAGCTGGCCGGCCTGCTCTGGTGC
CTGGCCTCGCGCCGCCGTGTATCGCCCCGCCCTGGGCGGCAAGGCTGGCCCGGTCGGCACCAGTTGCGTG
AGCGGAAAGATGGCCGCTTCCCGGCCCTGCTGCAGGGAGCTCAAAATGGAGGACGCGGCGCTCGGGAGAG
CGGGCGGGTGAGTCACCCACACAAAGGAAAAGGGCCTTTCCGTCCTCAGCCGTCGCTTCATGTGACTCCA
CGGAGTACCGGGCGCCGTCCAGGCACCTCGATTAGTTCTCGAGCTTTTGGAGTACGTCGTCTTTAGGTTG
GGGGGAGGGGTTTTATGCGATGGAGTTTCCCCACACTGAGTGGGTGGAGACTGAAGTTAGGCCAGCTTGG
CACTTGATGTAATTCTCCTTGGAATTTGCCCTTTTTGAGTTTGGATCTTGGTTCATTCTCAAGCCTCAGA
CAGTGGTTCAAAGTTTTTTTCTTCCATTTCAGGTGTCGTGAAGCGGCCCTGCAGATATCAACAAGTTTGT
ACAAAAAAGCAGGCACCATGCCTCCAAGACCATCATCAGGTGAACTGTGGGGCATCCACTTGATGCCCCC
AAGAATCCTAGTAGAATGTTTACTACCAAATGGAATGATAGTGACTTTAGAATGCCTCCGTGAGGCTACA
TTAATAACCATAAAGCATGAACTATTTAAAGAAGCAAGAAAATACCCCCTCCATCAACTTCTTCAAGATG
AATCTTCTTACATTTTCGTAAGTGTTACTCAAGAAGCAGAAAGGGAAGAATTTTTTGATGAAACAAGACG
ACTTTGTGACCTTCGGCTTTTTCAACCCTTTTTAAAAGTAATTGAACCAGTAGGCAACCGTGAAGAAAAG
ATCCTCAATCGAGAAATTGGTTTTGCTATCGGCATGCCAGTGTGTGAATTTGATATGGTTAAAGATCCAG
AAGTACAGGACTTCCGAAGAAATATTCTGAACGTTTGTAAAGAAGCTGTGGATCTTAGGGACCTCAATTC
ACCTCATAGTAGAGCAATGTATGTCTATCCTCCAAATGTAGAATCTTCACCAGAATTGCCAAAGCACATA
TATAATAAATTAGATAAAGGGCAAATAATAGTGGTGATCTGGGTAATAGTTTCTCCAAATAATGACAAGC
AGAAGTATACTCTGAAAATCAACCATGACTGTGTACCAGAACAAGTAATTGCTGAAGCAATCAGGAAAAA
AACTCGAAGTATGTTGCTATCCTCTGAACAACTAAAACTCTGTGTTTTAGAATATCAGGGCAAGTATATT
TTAAAAGTGTGTGGATGTGATGAATACTTCCTAGAAAAATATCCTCTGAGTCAGTATAAGTATATAAGAA
GCTGTATAATGCTTGGGAGGATGCCCAATTTGATGTTGATGGCTAAAGAAAGCCTTTATTCTCAACTGCC
AATGGACTGTTTTACAATGCCATCTTATTCCAGACGCATTTCCACAGCTACACCATATATGAATGGAGAA
ACATCTACAAAATCCCTTTGGGTTATAAATAGTGCACTCAGAATAAAAATTCTTTGTGCAACCTACGTGA
ATGTAAATATTCGAGACATTGATAAGATCTATGTTCGAACAGGTATCTACCATGGAGGAGAACCCTTATG
TGACAATGTGAACACTCAAAGAGTACCTTGTTCCAATCCCAGGTGGAATGAATGGCTGAATTATGATATA
TACATTCCTGATCTTCCTCGTGCTGCTCGACTTTGCCTTTCCATTTGCTCTGTTAAAGGCCGAAAGGGTG
CTAAAGAGGAACACTGTCCATTGGCATGGGGAAATATAAACTTGTTTGATTACACAGACACTCTAGTATC
TGGAAAAATGGCTTTGAATCTTTGGCCAGTACCTCATGGATTAGAAGATTTGCTGAACCCTATTGGTGTT
ACTGGATCAAATCCAAATAAAGAAACTCCATGCTTAGAGTTGGAGTTTGACTGGTTCAGCAGTGTGGTAA
AGTTCCCAGATATGTCAGTGATTGAAGAGCATGCCAATTGGTCTGTATCCCGAGAAGCAGGATTTAGCTA
TTCCCACGCAGGACTGAGTAACAGACTAGCTAGAGACAATGAATTAAGGGAAAATGACAAAGAACAGCTC
AAAGCAATTTCTACACGAGATCCTCTCTCTGAAATCACTGAGCAGGAGAAAGATTTTCTATGGAGTCACA
GACACTATTGTGTAACTATCCCCGAAATTCTACCCAAATTGCTTCTGTCTGTTAAATGGAATTCTAGAGA
TGAAGTAGCCCAGATGTATTGCTTGGTAAAAGATTGGCCTCCAATCAAACCTGAACAGGCTATGGAACTT
CTGGACTGTAATTACCCAGATCCTATGGTTCGAGGTTTTGCTGTTCGGTGCTTGGAAAAATATTTAACAG
ATGACAAACTTTCTCAGTATTTAATTCAGCTAGTACAGGTCCTAAAATATGAACAATATTTGGATAACTT
GCTTGTGAGATTTTTACTGAAGAAAGCATTGACTAATCAAAGGATTGGGCACTTTTTCTTTTGGCATTTA
AAATCTGAGATGCACAATAAAACAGTTAGCCAGAGGTTTGGCCTGCTTTTGGAGTCCTATTGTCGTGCAT
GTGGGATGTATTTGAAGCACCTGAATAGGCAAGTCGAGGCAATGGAAAAGCTCATTAACTTAACTGACAT
TCTCAAACAGGAGAAGAAGGATGAAACACAAAAGGTACAGATGAAGTTTTTAGTTGAGCAAATGAGGCGA
CCAGATTTCATGGATGCTCTACAGGGCTTTCTGTCTCCTCTAAACCCTGCTCATCAACTAGGAAACCTCA
GGCTTGAAGAGTGTCGAATTATGTCCTCTGCAAAAAGGCCACTGTGGTTGAATTGGGAGAACCCAGACAT
CATGTCAGAGTTACTGTTTCAGAACAATGAGATCATCTTTAAAAATGGGGATGATTTACGGCAAGATATG
CTAACACTTCAAATTATTCGTATTATGGAAAATATCTGGCAAAATCAAGGTCTTGATCTTCGAATGTTAC
CTTATGGTTGTCTGTCAATCGGTGACTGTGTGGGACTTATTGAGGTGGTGCGAAATTCTCACACTATTAT
GCAAATTCAGTGCAAAGGCGGCTTGAAAGGTGCACTGCAGTTCAACAGCCACACACTACATCAGTGGCTC
AAAGACAAGAACAAAGGAGAAATATATGATGCAGCCATTGACCTGTTTACACGTTCATGTGCTGGATACT
GTGTAGCTACCTTCGTTTTGGGAATTGGAGATCGTCACAATAGTAACATCATGGTGAAAGACGATGGACA
ACTGTTTCATATAGATTTTGGACACTTTTTGGATCACAAGAAGAAAAAATTTGGTTATAAACGAGAACGT
GTGCCATTTGTTTTGACACAGGATTTCTTAATAGTGATTAGTAAAGGAGCCCAAGAATGCACAAAGACAA
GAGAATTTGAGAGGTTTCAGGAGATGTGTTACAAGGCTTATCTAGCTATTCGACAGCATGCCAATCTCTT
CATAAATCTTTTCTCAATGATGCTTGGCTCTGGAATGCCAGAACTACAATCTTTTGATGACATTGCATAC
ATTCGAAAGACCCTAGCCTTAGATAAAACTGAGCAAGAGGCTTTGGAGTATTTCATGAAACAAATGAATG
ATGCACATCATGGTGGCTGGACAACAAAAATGGATTGGATCTTCCACACAATTAAACAGCATGCATTGAA
CTAGAACCCAGCTTTCTTGTACAAAGTGGTGATATCCAATTAACCCTCACTAAAGGGTATAGTGTGATTA
GATTTGTAAACCCTATAGTGAGTCGTATTACCACCCAACTTTTCTATACAAAGTGGTTGATATCCAGCAC
AGTGGCGGCCGCTCGAGTCTAGAGGGCCCGCGGTTCGAAGGTAAGCCTATCCCTAACCCTCTCCTCGGTC
TCGATTCTACGCGTACCGGTTAGTAATGAGATCCCTCCCCCCCCCCTAACGTTACTGGCCGAAGCCGCTT
GGAATAAGGCCGGTGTGCGTTTGTCTATATGTTATTTTCCACCATATTGCCGTCTTTTGGCAATGTGAGG
GCCCGGAAACCTGGCCCTGTCTTCTTGACGAGCATTCCTAGGGGTCTTTCCCCTCTCGCCAAAGGAATGC
AAGGTCTGTTGAATGTCGTGAAGGAAGCAGTTCCTCTGGAAGCTTCTTGAAGACAAACAACGTCTGTAGC
GACCCTTTGCAGGCAGCGGAACCCCCCACCTGGCGACAGGTGCCTCTGCGGCCAAAAGCCACGTGTATAA
GATACACCTGCAAAGGCGGCACAACCCCAGTGCCACGTTGTGAGTTGGATAGTTGTGGAAAGAGTCAAAT
GGCTCTCCTCAAGCGTATTCAACAAGGGGCTGAAGGATGCCCAGAAGGTACCCCATTGTATGGGATCTGA
TCTGGGGCCTCGGTGCACATGCTTTACATGTGTTTAGTCGAGGTTAAAAAAACGTCTAGGCCCCCCGAAC
CACGGGGACGTGGTTTTCCTTTGAAAAACACGATGATAATATGGCCACACATATGACCGAGTACAAGCCC
ACGGTGCGCCTCGCCACCCGCGACGACGTCCCCAGGGCCGTACGCACCCTCGCCGCCGCGTTCGCCGACT
ACCCCGCCACGCGCCACACCGTCGATCCGGACCGCCACATCGAGCGGGTCACCGAGCTGCAAGAACTCTT
CCTCACGCGCGTCGGGCTCGACATCGGCAAGGTGTGGGTCGCGGACGACGGCGCCGCGGTGGCGGTCTGG
ACCACGCCGGAGAGCGTCGAAGCGGGGGCGGTGTTCGCCGAGATCGGCCCGCGCATGGCCGAGTTGAGCG
GTTCCCGGCTGGCCGCGCAGCAACAGATGGAAGGCCTCCTGGCGCCGCACCGGCCCAAGGAGCCCGCGTG
GTTCCTGGCCACCGTCGGCGTCTCGCCCGACCACCAGGGCAAGGGTCTGGGCAGCGCCGTCGTGCTCCCC
GGAGTGGAGGCGGCCGAGCGCGCCGGGGTGCCCGCCTTCCTGGAGACCTCCGCGCCCCGCAACCTCCCCT
TCTACGAGCGGCTCGGCTTCACCGTCACCGCCGACGTCGAGGTGCCCGAAGGACCGCGCACCTGGTGCAT
GACCCGCAAGCCCGGTGCCTAAATCGATAGATCCTAATCAACCTCTGGATTACAAAATTTGTGAAAGATT
GACTGGTATTCTTAACTATGTTGCTCCTTTTACGCTATGTGGATACGCTGCTTTAATGCCTTTGTATCAT
GCTATTGCTTCCCGTATGGCTTTCATTTTCTCCTCCTTGTATAAATCCTGGTTGCTGTCTCTTTATGAGG
AGTTGTGGCCCGTTGTCAGGCAACGTGGCGTGGTGTGCACTGTGTTTGCTGACGCAACCCCCACTGGTTG
GGGCATTGCCACCACCTGTCAGCTCCTTTCCGGGACTTTCGCTTTCCCCCTCCCTATTGCCACGGCGGAA
CTCATCGCCGCCTGCCTTGCCCGCTGCTGGACAGGGGCTCGGCTGTTGGGCACTGACAATTCCGTGGTGT
TGTCGGGGAAATCATCGTCCTTTCCTTGGCTGCTCGCCTGTGTTGCCACCTGGATTCTGCGCGGGACGTC
CTTCTGCTACGTCCCTTCGGCCCTCAATCCAGCGGACCTTCCTTCCCGCGGCCTGCTGCCGGCTCTGCGG
CCTCTTCCGCGTCTTCGCCTTCGCCCTCAGACGAGTCGGATCTCCCTTTGGGCCGCCTCCCCGCCTGAGA
TCCTTTAAGACCAATGACTTACAAGGCAGCTGTAGATCTTAGCCACTTTTTAAAAGAAAAGGGGGGACTG
GAAGGGCTAATTCACTCCCAACGAAGACAAGATCTGCTTTTTGCTTGTACTGGGTCTCTCTGGTTAGACC
AGATCTGAGCCTGGGAGCTCTCTGGCTAACTAGGGAACCCACTGCTTAAGCCTCAATAAAGCTTGCCTTG
AGTGCTTCAAGTAGTGTGTGCCCGTCTGTTGTGTGACTCTGGTAACTAGAGATCCCTCAGACCCTTTTAG
TCAGTGTGGAAAATCTCTAGCAGTAGTAGTTCATGTCATCTTATTATTCAGTATTTATAACTTGCAAAGA
AATGAATATCAGAGAGTGAGAGGCCCGGGTTAATTAAGGAAAGGGCTAGATCATTCTTGAAGACGAAAGG
GCCTCGTGATACGCCTATTTTTATAGGTTAATGTCATGATAATAATGGTTTCTTAGACGTCAGGTGGCAC
TTTTCGGGGAAATGTGCGCGGAACCCCTATTTGTTTATTTTTCTAAATACATTCAAATATGTATCCGCTC
ATGAGACAATAACCCTGATAAATGCTTCAATAATATTGAAAAAGGAAGAGTATGAGTATTCAACATTTCC
GTGTCGCCCTTATTCCCTTTTTTGCGGCATTTTGCCTTCCTGTTTTTGCTCACCCAGAAACGCTGGTGAA
AGTAAAAGATGCTGAAGATCAGTTGGGTGCACGAGTGGGTTACATCGAACTGGATCTCAACAGCGGTAAG
ATCCTTGAGAGTTTTCGCCCCGAAGAACGTTTTCCAATGATGAGCACTTTTAAAGTTCTGCTATGTGGCG
CGGTATTATCCCGTGTTGACGCCGGGCAAGAGCAACTCGGTCGCCGCATACACTATTCTCAGAATGACTT
GGTTGAGTACTCACCAGTCACAGAAAAGCATCTTACGGATGGCATGACAGTAAGAGAATTATGCAGTGCT
GCCATAACCATGAGTGATAACACTGCGGCCAACTTACTTCTGACAACGATCGGAGGACCGAAGGAGCTAA
CCGCTTTTTTGCACAACATGGGGGATCATGTAACTCGCCTTGATCGTTGGGAACCGGAGCTGAATGAAGC
CATACCAAACGACGAGCGTGACACCACGATGCCTGTAGCAATGGCAACAACGTTGCGCAAACTATTAACT
GGCGAACTACTTACTCTAGCTTCCCGGCAACAATTAATAGACTGGATGGAGGCGGATAAAGTTGCAGGAC
CACTTCTGCGCTCGGCCCTTCCGGCTGGCTGGTTTATTGCTGATAAATCTGGAGCCGGTGAGCGTGGGTC
TCGCGGTATCATTGCAGCACTGGGGCCAGATGGTAAGCCCTCCCGTATCGTAGTTATCTACACGACGGGG
AGTCAGGCAACTATGGATGAACGAAATAGACAGATCGCTGAGATAGGTGCCTCACTGATTAAGCATTGGT
AACTGTCAGACCAAGTTTACTCATATATACTTTAGATTGATTTAAAACTTCATTTTTAATTTAAAAGGAT
CTAGGTGAAGATCCTTTTTGATAATCTCATGACCAAAATCCCTTAACGTGAGTTTTCGTTCCACTGAGCG
TCAGACCCCGTAGAAAAGATCAAAGGATCTTCTTGAGATCCTTTTTTTCTGCGCGTAATCTGCTGCTTGC
AAACAAAAAAACCACCGCTACCAGCGGTGGTTTGTTTGCCGGATCAAGAGCTACCAACTCTTTTTCCGAA
GGTAACTGGCTTCAGCAGAGCGCAGATACCAAATACTGTTCTTCTAGTGTAGCCGTAGTTAGGCCACCAC
TTCAAGAACTCTGTAGCACCGCCTACATACCTCGCTCTGCTAATCCTGTTACCAGTGGCTGCTGCCAGTG
GCGATAAGTCGTGTCTTACCGGGTTGGACTCAAGACGATAGTTACCGGATAAGGCGCAGCGGTCGGGCTG
AACGGGGGGTTCGTGCACACAGCCCAGCTTGGAGCGAACGACCTACACCGAACTGAGATACCTACAGCGT
GAGCTATGAGAAAGCGCCACGCTTCCCGAAGGGAGAAAGGCGGACAGGTATCCGGTAAGCGGCAGGGTCG
GAACAGGAGAGCGCACGAGGGAGCTTCCAGGGGGAAACGCCTGGTATCTTTATAGTCCTGTCGGGTTTCG
CCACCTCTGACTTGAGCGTCGATTTTTGTGATGCTCGTCAGGGGGGCGGAGCCTATGGAAAAACGCCAGC
AACGCGGCCTTTTTACGGTTCCTGGCCTTTTGCTGGCCTTTTGCTCACATGTTCTTTCCTGCGTTATCCC
CTGATTCTGTGGATAACCGTATTACCGCCTTTGAGTGAGCTGATACCGCTCGCCGCAGCCGAACGACCGA
GCGCAGCGAGTCAGTGAGCGAGGAAGCGGAAGAGCGCCCAATACGCAAACCGCCTCTCCCCGCGCGTTGG
CCGATTCATTAATGCAGCAAGCTCATGGCTGACTAATTTTTTTTATTTATGCAGAGGCCGAGGCCGCCTC
GGCCTCTGAGCTATTCCAGAAGTAGTGAGGAGGCTTTTTTGGAGGCCTAGGCTTTTGCAAAAAGCTCCCC
GTGGCACGACAGGTTTCCCGACTGGAAAGCGGGCAGTGAGCGCAACGCAATTAATGTGAGTTAGCTCACT
CATTAGGCACCCCAGGCTTTACACTTTATGCTTCCGGCTCGTATGTTGTGTGGAATTGTGAGCGGATAAC
AATTTCACACAGGAAACAGCTATGACATGATTACGAATTTCACAAATAAAGCATTTTTTTCACTGCATTC
TAGTTGTGGTTTGTCCAAACTCATCAATGTATCTTATCATGTCTGGATCAACTGGATAACTCAAGCTAAC
CAAAATCATCCCAAACTTCCCACCCCATACCCTATTACCACTGCCAATTACCTGTGGTTTCATTTACTCT
AAACCTGTGATTCCTCTGAATTATTTTCATTTTAAAGAAATTGTATTTGTTAAATATGTACTACAAACTT
AGTAGT
Features (pLannotate 1.2.2; 30 found; start..end, strand, type, name):
    377..634     +  LTR            5' LTR (truncated): truncated 5' long terminal repeat (LTR) from HIV-1
    681..806     +  misc_feature   HIV-1 Ψ: packaging signal of human immunodeficiency virus type 1
    790..1128    +  CDS            HIV-1 gag (fragment): gag protein from human immunodeficiency virus 1; gag
   1303..1536    +  misc_feature   RRE: The Rev response element (RRE) of HIV-1 allows for Rev-dependent mRNA export from the nucleus to the cytoplasm.
   1913..2013    +  CDS            Rev (fragment): human immunodeficiency virus 1 (HIV-1) Rev protein; rev; enhances nuclear export of unspliced and incompletely spliced viral mRNAs
   2058..2175    +  misc_feature   cPPT/CTS: central polypurine tract and central termination sequence of HIV-1
   2223..3401    +  promoter       EF-1α promoter: strong constitutive promoter for human elongation factor EF-1α
   3422..3442    +  protein_bind   attB1: mutant version of attB; core recombination site for the Gateway® BP reaction BP Clonase™
   3448..6651    +  CDS            PIK3CA: PK3CA_HUMAN - Experimental evidence at protein level: Swiss-Prot protein existence level 1. Phosphoinositide-3-kinase (PI3K) phosphorylates phosphatidylinositol (PI) and its phosphorylated derivatives at position 3 of the inositol ring to produce 3-phosphoinositides (PubMed:15135396, PubMed:23936502, PubMed:28676499). Uses ATP and PtdIns(4,5)P2 (phosphatidylinositol 4,5-bisphosphate) to generate phosphatidylinositol 3,4,5-trisphosphate (PIP3) (PubMed:15135396, PubMed:28676499). PIP3 plays a key role by recruiting PH domain- containing proteins to the membrane, including AKT1 and PDPK1, activat
   6656..6680    -  protein_bind   attB2: mutant version of attB; recombination site for the Gateway® BP reaction BP Clonase™
   6688..6706    +  promoter       T3 promoter: promoter for bacteriophage T3 RNA polymerase
   6732..6750    -  promoter       T7 promoter: promoter for bacteriophage T7 RNA polymerase
   6756..6774    -  protein_bind   attB4 (fragment): mutant version of attB; core recombination site for the Gateway® BP reaction BP Clonase™
   6830..6871    +  CDS            V5 tag: epitope tag from simian virus 5
   6997..7459    +  misc_feature   IRES: internal ribosome entry site (IRES) of the encephalomyocarditis virus (EMCV)
   7473..8070    +  CDS            PuroR (fragment): puromycin N-acetyltransferase; pac from Streptomyces; confers resistance to puromycin
   8086..8674    +  misc_feature   WPRE: woodchuck hepatitis virus posttranscriptional regulatory element
   8682..8747    +  CDS            nef (fragment): NEF_HV1Z2 - Experimental evidence at protein level: Swiss-Prot protein existence level 1. Extracellular Nef protein targets CD4(+) T-lymphocytes for apoptosis by interacting with CXCR4 surface receptors. From Human immunodeficiency virus type 1 group M subtype D (isolate Z2/CDC-Z34) (HIV-1).
   8749..8982    +  LTR            3' LTR (ΔU3): self-inactivating 3' long terminal repeat (LTR) from HIV-1
   9187..9291    +  promoter       AmpR promoter: bla
   9292..10152   +  CDS            AmpR: β-lactamase; bla; confers resistance to ampicillin, carbenicillin, and related antibiotics
  10323..10911   +  rep_origin     ori: high-copy-number ColE1/pMB1/pBR322/pUC origin of replication
  11094..11148   +  CDS            lacI (fragment): lac repressor; lacI; The lac repressor binds to the lac operator to inhibit transcription in E. coli. This inhibition can be relieved by adding lactose or isopropyl-β-D-thiogalactopyranoside (IPTG).
  11154..11247   +  rep_origin     SV40 ori (fragment): SV40 origin of replication
  11272..11309   +  CDS            lacI (fragment): lac repressor; lacI; The lac repressor binds to the lac operator to inhibit transcription in E. coli. This inhibition can be relieved by adding lactose or isopropyl-β-D-thiogalactopyranoside (IPTG).
  11322..11343   +  protein_bind   CAP binding site: CAP binding activates transcription in the presence of cAMP. E. coli catabolite activator protein
  11358..11388   +  promoter       lac promoter: promoter for the E. coli lac operon
  11392..11414   +  protein_bind   lac operator (fragment): The lac repressor binds to the lac operator to inhibit transcription in E. coli. This inhibition can be relieved by adding lactose or isopropyl-β-D-thiogalactopyranoside (IPTG). lac repressor encoded by lacI
  11446..11529   +  polyA_signal   SV40 poly(A) signal (fragment): SV40 polyadenylation signal
  11696..329     +  CDS            nef (fragment) (across the origin): NEF_HV1BR - Experimental evidence at protein level: Swiss-Prot protein existence level 1. Extracellular Nef protein targets CD4(+) T-lymphocytes for apoptosis by interacting with CXCR4 surface receptors (PubMed:14990729). From Human immunodeficiency virus type 1 group M subtype B (isolate BRU/LAI) (HIV-1).
