[The description below was written by a language model from this plasmid's Addgene catalogue record and pLannotate feature annotations shown in this document.]
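Description:
pHAGE-PIK3CA-I910V is an HIV-1-based lentiviral expression plasmid of about 11.7 kb, built on the pHAGE backbone and carrying human PIK3CA, which encodes the p110-alpha catalytic subunit of phosphoinositide 3-kinase, with the I910V substitution. It is propagated in E. coli through a high-copy ColE1/pUC-type origin and selected with ampicillin via the bla gene. Remnants of lac regulatory elements and SV40 sequences are also annotated in the bacterial backbone.

The viral portion contains a truncated 5' LTR, the Ψ packaging signal with an adjoining gag fragment, the Rev response element for Rev-dependent nuclear export of the genomic RNA, the cPPT/CTS, and a self-inactivating ΔU3 3' LTR. The ΔU3 deletion leaves the integrated provirus without LTR promoter activity, so expression relies on the internal promoter. That promoter is the constitutive human EF-1α promoter, which drives the PIK3CA open reading frame. The ORF is flanked by attB1 and attB2 sites, consistent with its insertion by Gateway recombination. A V5 epitope tag sequence is annotated downstream of attB2, but the record does not say whether it is fused in frame to the kinase. Further downstream, an EMCV IRES allows translation of puromycin N-acetyltransferase from the same transcript, so transduced mammalian cells can be selected with puromycin. A WPRE follows and enhances transcript expression.

The stated purpose is lentiviral expression of the PIK3CA I910V variant. The plasmid comes from a large study that functionally annotated somatic mutations found in cancer, so it is suited to stably introducing this variant into cells to assess its effects relative to other alleles.
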