Addgene plasmid #116504: pHAGE-PIK3CA-I910V
Purpose: Lentiviral expression of PIK3CA I910V
Depositing lab: Gordon Mills & Kenneth Scott. Depositing organization: Baylor College of Medicine. Publication: Systematic Functional Annotation of Somatic Mutations in Cancer. Ng PK, Li J, Jeong KJ, Shao S, Chen H, Tsang YH, Sengupta S, Wang Z, Bhavana VH, Tran R, Soewito S, Minussi DC, Moreno D, Kong K, Dogruluk T, Lu H, Gao J, Tokheim C, Zhou DC, Johnson AM, Zeng J, Ip CKM, Ju Z, Wester M, Yu S, Li Y, Vellano CP, Schultz N, Karchin R, Ding L, Lu Y, Cheung LWT, Chen K, Shaw KR, Meric-Bernstam F, Scott KL, Yi S, Sahni N, Liang H, Mills GB. Cancer Cell. 2018 Mar 12;33(3):450-462.e10. doi: 10.1016/j.ccell.2018.01.021. PubMed 29533785.
Backbone
  Vector backbone: pHAGE
  Vector type: Lentiviral
Growth in bacteria
  Bacterial resistance: Ampicillin, 100 μg/mL
  Growth temperature: 37°C
  Growth strain: Stbl3
  Copy number: High Copy
Gene/Insert
  Gene/Insert name: PIK3CA
  Species: H. sapiens (human)
  Mutation: I910V
  Entrez Gene: PIK3CA (a.k.a. CCM4, CLAPO, CLOVE, CWS5, HMH, MCAP, MCM, MCMTC, PI3K, PI3K-alpha, p110-alpha)
  Cloning method: Gateway Cloning
Terms and licenses: Academic/Nonprofit Terms; Industry Terms: Not Available to Industry
How to cite: pHAGE-PIK3CA-I910V was a gift from Gordon Mills & Kenneth Scott (Addgene plasmid # 116504 ; http://n2t.net/addgene:116504 ; RRID:Addgene_116504)
