>Addgene plasmid #116504 | pHAGE-PIK3CA-I910V | depositor partial sequence | sequence record 219378 | insert
ATGCCTCCACGACCATCATCAGGTGAACTGTGGGGCATCCACTTGATGCCCCCAAGAATCCTAGTAGAAT
GTTTACTACCAAATGGAATGATAGTGACTTTAGAATGCCTCCGTGAGGCTACATTAATAACCATAAAGCA
TGAACTATTTAAAGAAGCAAGAAAATACCCCCTCCATCAACTTCTTCAAGATGAATCTTCTTACATTTTC
GTAAGTGTTACTCAAGAAGCAGAAAGGGAAGAATTTTTTGATGAAACAAGACGACTTTGTGACCTTCGGC
TTTTTCAACCCTTTTTAAAAGTAATTGAACCAGTAGGCAACCGTGAAGAAAAGATCCTCAATCGAGAAAT
TGGTTTTGCTATCGGCATGCCAGTGTGTGAATTTGATATGGTTAAAGATCCAGAAGTACAGGACTTCCGA
AGAAATATTCTGAACGTTTGTAAAGAAGCTGTGGATCTTAGGGACCTCAATTCACCTCATAGTAGAGCAA
TGTATGTCTATCCTCCAAATGTAGAATCTTCACCAGAATTGCCAAAGCACATATATAATAAATTAGATAA
AGGGCAAATAATAGTGGTGATCTGGGTAATAGTTTCTCCAAATAATGACAAGCAGAAGTATACTCTGAAA
ATCAACCATGACTGTGTACCAGAACAAGTAATTGCTGAAGCAATCAGGAAAAAAACTCGAAGTATGTTGC
TATCCTCTGAACAACTAAAACTCTGTGTTTTAGAATATCAGGGCAAGTATATTTTAAAAGTGTGTGGATG
TGATGAATACTTCCTAGAAAAATATCCTCTGAGTCAGTATAAGTATATAAGAAGCTGTATAATGCTTGGG
AGGATGCCCAATTTGATGTTGATGGCTAAAGAAAGCCTTTATTCTCAACTGCCAATGGACTGTTTTACAA
TGCCATCTTATTCCAGACGCATTTCCACAGCTACACCATATATGAATGGAGAAACATCTACAAAATCCCT
TTGGGTTATAAATAGTGCACTCAGAATAAAAATTCTTTGTGCAACCTACGTGAATGTAAATATTCGAGAC
ATTGATAAGATCTATGTTCGAACAGGTATCTACCATGGAGGAGAACCCTTATGTGACAATGTGAACACTC
AAAGAGTACCTTGTTCCAATCCCAGGTGGAATGAATGGCTGAATTATGATATATACATTCCTGATCTTCC
TCGTGCTGCTCGACTTTGCCTTTCCATTTGCTCTGTTAAAGGCCGAAAGGGTGCTAAAGAGGAACACTGT
CCATTGGCATGGGGAAATATAAACTTGTTTGATTACACAGACACTCTAGTATCTGGAAAAATGGCTTTGA
ATCTTTGGCCAGTACCTCATGGATTAGAAGATTTGCTGAACCCTATTGGTGTTACTGGATCAAATCCAAA
TAAAGAAACTCCATGCTTAGAGTTGGAGTTTGACTGGTTCAGCAGTGTGGTAAAGTTCCCAGATATGTCA
GTGATTGAAGAGCATGCCAATTGGTCTGTATCCCGAGAAGCAGGATTTAGCTATTCCCACGCAGGACTGA
GTAACAGACTAGCTAGAGACAATGAATTAAGGGAAAATGACAAAGAACAGCTCAAAGCAATTTCTACACG
AGATCCTCTCTCTGAAATCACTGAGCAGGAGAAAGATTTTCTATGGAGTCACAGACACTATTGTGTAACT
ATCCCCGAAATTCTACCCAAATTGCTTCTGTCTGTTAAATGGAATTCTAGAGATGAAGTAGCCCAGATGT
ATTGCTTGGTAAAAGATTGGCCTCCAATCAAACCTGAACAGGCTATGGAACTTCTGGACTGTAATTACCC
AGATCCTATGGTTCGAGGTTTTGCTGTTCGGTGCTTGGAAAAATATTTAACAGATGACAAACTTTCTCAG
TATTTAATTCAGCTAGTACAGGTCCTAAAATATGAACAATATTTGGATAACTTGCTTGTGAGATTTTTAC
TGAAGAAAGCATTGACTAATCAAAGGATTGGGCACTTTTTCTTTTGGCATTTAAAATCTGAGATGCACAA
TAAAACAGTTAGCCAGAGGTTTGGCCTGCTTTTGGAGTCCTATTGTCGTGCATGTGGGATGTATTTGAAG
CACCTGAATAGGCAAGTCGAGGCAATGGAAAAGCTCATTAACTTAACTGACATTCTCAAACAGGAGAAGA
AGGATGAAACACAAAAGGTACAGATGAAGTTTTTAGTTGAGCAAATGAGGCGACCAGATTTCATGGATGC
TCTACAGGGCTTTCTGTCTCCTCTAAACCCTGCTCATCAACTAGGAAACCTCAGGCTTGAAGAGTGTCGA
ATTATGTCCTCTGCAAAAAGGCCACTGTGGTTGAATTGGGAGAACCCAGACATCATGTCAGAGTTACTGT
TTCAGAACAATGAGATCATCTTTAAAAATGGGGATGATTTACGGCAAGATATGCTAACACTTCAAATTAT
TCGTATTATGGAAAATATCTGGCAAAATCAAGGTCTTGATCTTCGAATGTTACCTTATGGTTGTCTGTCA
ATCGGTGACTGTGTGGGACTTATTGAGGTGGTGCGAAATTCTCACACTATTATGCAAATTCAGTGCAAAG
GCGGCTTGAAAGGTGCACTGCAGTTCAACAGCCACACACTACATCAGTGGCTCAAAGACAAGAACAAAGG
AGAAATATATGATGCAGCCATTGACCTGTTTACACGTTCATGTGCTGGATACTGTGTAGCTACCTTCGTT
TTGGGAATTGGAGATCGTCACAATAGTAACATCATGGTGAAAGACGATGGACAACTGTTTCATATAGATT
TTGGACACTTTTTGGATCACAAGAAGAAAAAATTTGGTTATAAACGAGAACGTGTGCCATTTGTTTTGAC
ACAGGATTTCTTAATAGTGATTAGTAAAGGAGCCCAAGAATGCACAAAGACAAGAGAATTTGAGAGGTTT
CAGGAGATGTGTTACAAGGCTTATCTAGCTATTCGACAGCATGCCAATCTCTTCATAAATCTTTTCTCAA
TGATGCTTGGCTCTGGAATGCCAGAACTACAATCTTTTGATGACATTGCATACATTCGAAAGACCCTAGC
CTTAGATAAAACTGAGCAAGAGGCTTTGGAGTATTTCATGAAACAAATGAATGATGCACATCATGGTGGC
TGGACAACAAAAATGGATTGGATCTTCCACACAATTAAACAGCATGCATTGAACTGA
